>Addgene plasmid #90528 | ANAPC1 A1.3 gRNA | addgene full sequence | sequence record 183461 | Addgene NGS Result
CGAGTCAGTGAGCGAGGAAGCGGAAGAGCGCCCAATACGCAAACCGCCTCTCCCCGCGCGTTGGCCGATT
CATTAATGCAGCTGGCACGACAGGTTTCCCGACTGGAAAGCGGGCAGTGAGCGCAACGCAATTAATGTGA
GTTAGCTCACTCATTAGGCACCCCAGGCTTTACACTTTATGCTTCCGGCTCGTATGTTGTGTGGAATTGT
GAGCGGATAACAATTTCACACAGGAAACAGCTATGACCATGATTACGCCAAGCGCGCAATTAACCCTCAC
TAAAGGGAACAAAAGCTGGAGCTGCAAGCTTAATGTAGTCTTATGCAATACTCTTGTAGTCTTGCAACAT
GGTAACGATGAGTTAGCAACATGCCTTACAAGGAGAGAAAAAGCACCGTGCATGCCGATTGGTGGAAGTA
AGGTGGTACGATCGTGCCTTATTAGGAAGGCAACAGACGGGTCTGACATGGATTGGACGAACCACTGAAT
TGCCGCATTGCAGAGATATTGTATTTAAGTGCCTAGCTCGATACATAAACGGGTCTCTCTGGTTAGACCA
GATCTGAGCCTGGGAGCTCTCTGGCTAACTAGGGAACCCACTGCTTAAGCCTCAATAAAGCTTGCCTTGA
GTGCTTCAAGTAGTGTGTGCCCGTCTGTTGTGTGACTCTGGTAACTAGAGATCCCTCAGACCCTTTTAGT
CAGTGTGGAAAATCTCTAGCAGTGGCGCCCGAACAGGGACTTGAAAGCGAAAGGGAAACCAGAGGAGCTC
TCTCGACGCAGGACTCGGCTTGCTGAAGCGCGCACGGCAAGAGGCGAGGGGCGGCGACTGGTGAGTACGC
CAAAAATTTTGACTAGCGGAGGCTAGAAGGAGAGAGATGGGTGCGAGAGCGTCAGTATTAAGCGGGGGAG
AATTAGATCGCGATGGGAAAAAATTCGGTTAAGGCCAGGGGGAAAGAAAAAATATAAATTAAAACATATA
GTATGGGCAAGCAGGGAGCTAGAACGATTCGCAGTTAATCCTGGCCTGTTAGAAACATCAGAAGGCTGTA
GACAAATACTGGGACAGCTACAACCATCCCTTCAGACAGGATCAGAAGAACTTAGATCATTATATAATAC
AGTAGCAACCCTCTATTGTGTGCATCAAAGGATAGAGATAAAAGACACCAAGGAAGCTTTAGACAAGATA
GAGGAAGAGCAAAACAAAAGTAAGACCACCGCACAGCAAGCGGCCGCTGATCTTCAGACCTGGAGGAGGA
GATATGAGGGACAATTGGAGAAGTGAATTATATAAATATAAAGTAGTAAAAATTGAACCATTAGGAGTAG
CACCCACCAAGGCAAAGAGAAGAGTGGTGCAGAGAGAAAAAAGAGCAGTGGGAATAGGAGCTTTGTTCCT
TGGGTTCTTGGGAGCAGCAGGAAGCACTATGGGCGCAGCGTCAATGACGCTGACGGTACAGGCCAGACAA
TTATTGTCTGGTATAGTGCAGCAGCAGAACAATTTGCTGAGGGCTATTGAGGCGCAACAGCATCTGTTGC
AACTCACAGTCTGGGGCATCAAGCAGCTCCAGGCAAGAATCCTGGCTGTGGAAAGATACCTAAAGGATCA
ACAGCTCCTGGGGATTTGGGGTTGCTCTGGAAAACTCATTTGCACCACTGCTGTGCCTTGGAATGCTAGT
TGGAGTAATAAATCTCTGGAACAGATTTGGAATCACACGACCTGGATGGAGTGGGACAGAGAAATTAACA
ATTACACAAGCTTAATACACTCCTTAATTGAAGAATCGCAAAACCAGCAAGAAAAGAATGAACAAGAATT
ATTGGAATTAGATAAATGGGCAAGTTTGTGGAATTGGTTTAACATAACAAATTGGCTGTGGTATATAAAA
TTATTCATAATGATAGTAGGAGGCTTGGTAGGTTTAAGAATAGTTTTTGCTGTACTTTCTATAGTGAATA
GAGTTAGGCAGGGATATTCACCATTATCGTTTCAGACCCACCTCCCAACCCCGAGGGGACCCAGAGAGGG
CCTATTTCCCATGATTCCTTCATATTTGCATATACGATACAAGGCTGTTAGAGAGATAATTAGAATTAAT
TTGACTGTAAACACAAAGATATTAGTACAAAATACGTGACGTAGAAAGTAATAATTTCTTGGGTAGTTTG
CAGTTTTAAAATTATGTTTTAAAATGGACTATCATATGCTTACCGTAACTTGAAAGTATTTCGATTTCTT
GGCTTTATATATCTTGTGGAAAGGACGAAACACCGTTGCAGTGGTCTCGACCAAAGTTTAAGAGCTATGC
TGGAAACAGCATAGCAAGTTTAAATAAGGCTAGTCCGTTATCAACTTGAAAAAGTGGCACCGAGTCGGTG
CTTTTTTTGAATTCTAGATCTTGAGACAAATGGCAGTATTCATCCACAATTTTAAAAGAAAAGGGGGGAT
TGGGGGGTACAGTGCAGGGGAAAGAATAGTAGACATAATAGCAACAGACATACAAACTAAAGAATTACAA
AAACAAATTACAAAAATTCAAAATTTTCGGGTTTATTACAGGGACAGCAGAGATCCACTTTGGCGCCGGC
TCGAGTGGCTCCGGTGCCCGTCAGTGGGCAGAGCGCACATCGCCCACAGTCCCCGAGAAGTTGGGGGGAG
GGGTCGGCAATTGAACCGGTGCCTAGAGAAGGTGGCGCGGGGTAAACTGGGAAAGTGATGTCGTGTACTG
GCTCCGCCTTTTTCCCGAGGGTGGGGGAGAACCGTATATAAGTGCAGTAGTCGCCGTGAACGTTCTTTTT
CGCAACGGGTTTGCCGCCAGAACACAGGTGTCGTGACGCGGGATCCGCCACCATGACCGAGTACAAGCCC
ACGGTGCGCCTCGCCACCCGCGACGACGTCCCCAGGGCCGTACGCACCCTCGCCGCCGCGTTCGCCGACT
ACCCCGCCACGCGCCACACCGTCGATCCGGACCGCCACATCGAGCGGGTCACCGAGCTGCAAGAACTCTT
CCTCACGCGCGTCGGGCTCGACATCGGCAAGGTGTGGGTCGCGGACGACGGCGCCGCGGTGGCGGTCTGG
ACCACGCCGGAGAGCGTCGAAGCGGGGGCGGTGTTCGCCGAGATCGGCCCGCGCATGGCCGAGTTGAGCG
GTTCCCGGCTGGCCGCGCAGCAACAGATGGAAGGCCTCCTGGCGCCGCACCGGCCCAAGGAGCCCGCGTG
GTTCCTGGCCACCGTCGGAGTCTCGCCCGACCACCAGGGCAAGGGTCTGGGCAGCGCCGTCGTGCTCCCC
GGAGTGGAGGCGGCCGAGCGCGCCGGGGTGCCCGCCTTCCTGGAGACCTCCGCGCCCCGCAACCTCCCCT
TCTACGAGCGGCTCGGCTTCACCGTCACCGCCGACGTCGAGGTGCCCGAAGGACCGCGCACCTGGTGCAT
GACCCGCAAGCCCGGTGCCTGAACGCGTTAAGTCGACAATCAACCTCTGGATTACAAAATTTGTGAAAGA
TTGACTGGTATTCTTAACTATGTTGCTCCTTTTACGCTATGTGGATACGCTGCTTTAATGCCTTTGTATC
ATGCTATTGCTTCCCGTATGGCTTTCATTTTCTCCTCCTTGTATAAATCCTGGTTGCTGTCTCTTTATGA
GGAGTTGTGGCCCGTTGTCAGGCAACGTGGCGTGGTGTGCACTGTGTTTGCTGACGCAACCCCCACTGGT
TGGGGCATTGCCACCACCTGTCAGCTCCTTTCCGGGACTTTCGCTTTCCCCCTCCCTATTGCCACGGCGG
AACTCATCGCCGCCTGCCTTGCCCGCTGCTGGACAGGGGCTCGGCTGTTGGGCACTGACAATTCCGTGGT
GTTGTCGGGGAAATCATCGTCCTTTCCTTGGCTGCTCGCCTGTGTTGCCACCTGGATTCTGCGCGGGACG
TCCTTCTGCTACGTCCCTTCGGCCCTCAATCCAGCGGACCTTCCTTCCCGCGGCCTGCTGCCGGCTCTGC
GGCCTCTTCCGCGTCTTCGCCTTCGCCCTCAGACGAGTCGGATCTCCCTTTGGGCCGCCTCCCCGCGTCG
ACTTTAAGACCAATGACTTACAAGGCAGCTGTAGATCTTAGCCACTTTTTAAAAGAAAAGGGGGGACTGG
AAGGGCTAATTCACTCCCAACGAAGACAAGATCTGCTTTTTGCTTGTACTGGGTCTCTCTGGTTAGACCA
GATCTGAGCCTGGGAGCTCTCTGGCTAACTAGGGAACCCACTGCTTAAGCCTCAATAAAGCTTGCCTTGA
GTGCTTCAAGTAGTGTGTGCCCGTCTGTTGTGTGACTCTGGTAACTAGAGATCCCTCAGACCCTTTTAGT
CAGTGTGGAAAATCTCTAGCAGTACGTATAGTAGTTCATGTCATCTTATTATTCAGTATTTATAACTTGC
AAAGAAATGAATATCAGAGAGTGAGAGGAACTTGTTTATTGCAGCTTATAATGGTTACAAATAAAGCAAT
AGCATCACAAATTTCACAAATAAAGCATTTTTTTCACTGCATTCTAGTTGTGGTTTGTCCAAACTCATCA
ATGTATCTTATCATGTCTGGCTCTAGCTATCCCGCCCCTAACTCCGCCCATCCCGCCCCTAACTCCGCCC
AGTTCCGCCCATTCTCCGCCCCATGGCTGACTAATTTTTTTTATTTATGCAGAGGCCGAGGCCGCCTCGG
CCTCTGAGCTATTCCAGAAGTAGTGAGGAGGCTTTTTTGGAGGCCTAGGGACGTACCCAATTCGCCCTAT
AGTGAGTCGTATTACGCGCGCTCACTGGCCGTCGTTTTACAACGTCGTGACTGGGAAAACCCTGGCGTTA
CCCAACTTAATCGCCTTGCAGCACATCCCCCTTTCGCCAGCTGGCGTAATAGCGAAGAGGCCCGCACCGA
TCGCCCTTCCCAACAGTTGCGCAGCCTGAATGGCGAATGGG
[124 nt withheld, positions 4942-5065]
C
[91 nt withheld, positions 5067-5157]
A
[49 nt withheld, positions 5159-5207]
CCTTTGACGTTGGAGTCCACGTTCTTT
[37 nt withheld, positions 5235-5271]
ACCCTATCTCGGTCTATTCTTTTGATTTATAAGGGATTTTGCCGATTTCGGCCTATTGGTTAAAAAATGA
GCTGATTTAACAAAAATTTAACGCGAATTTTAACAAAATATTAACGCTTACAATTTAGGTGGCACTTTTC
GGGGAAATGTGCGCGGAACCCCTATTTGTTTATTTTTCTAAATACATTCAAATATGTATCCGCTCATGAG
ACAATAACCCTGATAAATGCTTCAATAATATTGAAAAAGGAAGAGTATGAGTATTCAACATTTCCGTGTC
GCCCTTATTCCCTTTTTTGCGGCATTTTGCCTTCCTGTTTTTGCTCACCCAGAAACGCTGGTGAAAGTAA
AAGATGCTGAAGATCAGTTGGGTGCACGAGTGGGTTACATCGAACTGGATCTCAACAGCGGTAAGATCCT
TGAGAGTTTTCGCCCCGAAGAACGTTTTCCAATGATGAGCACTTTTAAAGTTCTGCTATGTGGCGCGGTA
TTATCCCGTATTGACGCCGGGCAAGAGCAACTCGGTCGCCGCATACACTATTCTCAGAATGACTTGGTTG
AGTACTCACCAGTCACAGAAAAGCATCTTACGGATGGCATGACAGTAAGAGAATTATGCAGTGCTGCCAT
AACCATGAGTGATAACACTGCGGCCAACTTACTTCTGACAACGATCGGAGGACCGAAGGAGCTAACCGCT
TTTTTGCACAACATGGGGGATCATGTAACTCGCCTTGATCGTTGGGAACCGGAGCTGAATGAAGCCATAC
CAAACGACGAGCGTGACACCACGATGCCTGTAGCAATGGCAACAACGTTGCGCAAACTATTAACTGGCGA
ACTACTTACTCTAGCTTCCCGGCAACAATTAATAGACTGGATGGAGGCGGATAAAGTTGCAGGACCACTT
CTGCGCTCGGCCCTTCCGGCTGGCTGGTTTATTGCTGATAAATCTGGAGCCGGTGAGCGTGGGTCTCGCG
GTATCATTGCAGCACTGGGGCCAGATGGTAAGCCCTCCCGTATCGTAGTTATCTACACGACGGGGAGTCA
GGCAACTATGGATGAACGAAATAGACAGATCGCTGAGATAGGTGCCTCACTGATTAAGCATTGGTAACTG
TCAGACCAAGTTTACTCATATATACTTTAGATTGATTTAAAACTTCATTTTTAATTTAAAAGGATCTAGG
TGAAGATCCTTTTTGATAATCTCATGACCAAAATCCCTTAACGTGAGTTTTCGTTCCACTGAGCGTCAGA
CCCCGTAGAAAAGATCAAAGGATCTTCTTGAGATCCTTTTTTTCTGCGCGTAATCTGCTGCTTGCAAACA
AAAAAACCACCGCTACCAGCGGTGGTTTGTTTGCCGGATCAAGAGCTACCAACTCTTTTTCCGAAGGTAA
CTGGCTTCAGCAGAGCGCAGATACCAAATACTGTTCTTCTAGTGTAGCCGTAGTTAGGCCACCACTTCAA
GAACTCTGTAGCACCGCCTACATACCTCGCTCTGCTAATCCTGTTACCAGTGGCTGCTGCCAGTGGCGAT
AAGTCGTGTCTTACCGGGTTGGACTCAAGACGATAGTTACCGGATAAGGCGCAGCGGTCGGGCTGAACGG
GGGGTTCGTGCACACAGCCCAGCTTGGAGCGAACGACCTACACCGAACTGAGATACCTACAGCGTGAGCT
ATGAGAAAGCGCCACGCTTCCCGAAGGGAGAAAGGCGGACAGGTATCCGGTAAGCGGCAGGGTCGGAACA
GGAGAGCGCACGAGGGAGCTTCCAGGGGGAAACGCCTGGTATCTTTATAGTCCTGTCGGGTTTCGCCACC
TCTGACTTGAGCGTCGATTTTTGTGATGCTCGTCAGGGGGGCGGAGCCTATGGAAAAACGCCAGCAACGC
GGCCTTTTTACGGTTCCTGGCCTTTTGCTGGCCTTTTGCTCACATGTTCTTTCCTGCGTTATCCCCTGAT
TCTGTGGATAACCGTATTACCGCCTTTGAGTGAGCTGATACCGCTCGCCGCAGCCGAACGACCGAGCGCA
G
Features (pLannotate 1.2.2; 28 found; start..end, strand, type, name):
      1..26      +  rep_origin     RSF ori (fragment): Plasmids containing the RSF 1030 origin of replication can be propagated in E. coli cells that contain additional plasmids with compatible origins.
     28..120     +  CDS            lacI (fragment): lac repressor; lacI; The lac repressor binds to the lac operator to inhibit transcription in E. coli. This inhibition can be relieved by adding lactose or isopropyl-β-D-thiogalactopyranoside (IPTG).
    133..154     +  protein_bind   CAP binding site: CAP binding activates transcription in the presence of cAMP. E. coli catabolite activator protein
    169..199     +  promoter       lac promoter: promoter for the E. coli lac operon
    207..223     +  protein_bind   lac operator: The lac repressor binds to the lac operator to inhibit transcription in E. coli. This inhibition can be relieved by adding lactose or isopropyl-β-D-thiogalactopyranoside (IPTG). lac repressor encoded by lacI
    268..286     +  promoter       T3 promoter: promoter for bacteriophage T3 RNA polymerase
    314..540     +  promoter       RSV promoter: Rous sarcoma virus enhancer/promoter
    541..721     +  LTR            5' LTR (truncated): truncated 5' long terminal repeat (LTR) from HIV-1
    768..893     +  misc_feature   HIV-1 Ψ: packaging signal of human immunodeficiency virus type 1
    877..1240    +  CDS            HIV-1 gag (fragment): gag protein from human immunodeficiency virus 1; gag
   1386..1619    +  misc_feature   RRE: The Rev response element (RRE) of HIV-1 allows for Rev-dependent mRNA export from the nucleus to the cytoplasm.
   1996..2022    +  CDS            Rev (fragment): human immunodeficiency virus 1 (HIV-1) Rev protein; rev; enhances nuclear export of unspliced and incompletely spliced viral mRNAs
   2026..2266    +  promoter       U6 promoter: RNA polymerase III promoter for human U6 snRNA
   2314..2381    +  misc_RNA       tracrRNA (fragment): trans-activating CRISPR RNA for the Streptococcus pyogenes CRISPR/Cas9 system
   2430..2547    +  misc_feature   cPPT/CTS: central polypurine tract and central termination sequence of HIV-1
   2616..2827    +  promoter       EF-1α core promoter: core promoter for human elongation factor EF-1α
   2853..3452    +  CDS            PuroR (fragment): puromycin N-acetyltransferase; pac from Streptomyces; confers resistance to puromycin
   3468..4056    +  misc_feature   WPRE: woodchuck hepatitis virus posttranscriptional regulatory element
   4107..4126    +  misc_feature   cPPT/CTS (fragment): central polypurine tract and central termination sequence of HIV-1
   4128..4361    +  LTR            3' LTR (ΔU3): self-inactivating 3' long terminal repeat (LTR) from HIV-1
   4439..4560    +  polyA_signal   SV40 poly(A) signal: SV40 polyadenylation signal
   4600..4735    +  rep_origin     SV40 ori: SV40 origin of replication
   4756..4774    -  promoter       T7 promoter: promoter for bacteriophage T7 RNA polymerase
   4782..4937    +  CDS            lacZα (fragment): LacZα fragment of β-galactosidase; lacZ fragment
   4942..5370    +  rep_origin     f1 ori (sequence partly withheld): f1 bacteriophage origin of replication; arrow indicates direction of (+) strand synthesis
   5423..5527    +  promoter       AmpR promoter: bla
   5528..6388    +  CDS            AmpR: β-lactamase; bla; confers resistance to ampicillin, carbenicillin, and related antibiotics
   6559..7147    +  rep_origin     ori: high-copy-number ColE1/pMB1/pBR322/pUC origin of replication
