[The description below was written by a language model from this plasmid's Addgene catalogue record and pLannotate feature annotations shown in this document.]
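Description:
ANAPC1 A1.3 gRNA is a third-generation lentiviral CRISPR guide plasmid built on the pLenti-sgRNA backbone. It expresses a single guide RNA against human ANAPC1, which encodes a subunit of the anaphase-promoting complex. The guide oligonucleotide was inserted between two BsmBI sites, both destroyed during cloning, so that it lies directly downstream of the human U6 RNA polymerase III promoter and upstream of the Streptococcus pyogenes Cas9 guide scaffold, annotated here as a tracrRNA fragment. No Cas9 coding sequence is annotated, so the nuclease must be supplied separately, for example from a Cas9-expressing cell line. The depositor notes that the listed guide sequence includes the 5′ cloning overhang as well as the spacer itself.

The transfer cassette has the usual self-inactivating HIV-1 architecture. An RSV promoter drives a truncated 5′ LTR, making genomic RNA production Tat-independent. This is followed by the Ψ packaging signal with a partial gag sequence, the RRE for Rev-dependent nuclear export, a cPPT/CTS element and a ΔU3 3′ LTR. Downstream of the guide unit, an EF-1α core promoter drives puromycin N-acetyltransferase for selection of transduced mammalian cells, and a WPRE enhances transcript expression. An SV40 poly(A) signal and SV40 origin lie outside the 3′ LTR. In E. coli the plasmid replicates from a high-copy ColE1/pUC origin with ampicillin selection, and it also carries an f1 origin.

The sequenced record is 7,302 nt, shorter than the 9,151 bp listed for the empty backbone, a difference the record does not explain. The plasmid belongs to a guide series used to generate cell-cycle gene knockouts in human cells.
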