Addgene plasmid #90528: ANAPC1 A1.3 gRNA
Purpose: 3rd generation lentiviral gRNA plasmid targeting human ANAPC1
Depositing lab: Iain Cheeseman. Depositing organization: Whitehead Institute for Biomedical Research. Publication: Large-Scale Analysis of CRISPR/Cas9 Cell-Cycle Knockouts Reveals the Diversity of p53-Dependent Responses to Cell-Cycle Defects. McKinley KL, Cheeseman IM. Dev Cell. 2017 Feb 27;40(4):405-420.e2. doi: 10.1016/j.devcel.2017.01.012. Epub 2017 Feb 16. PubMed 28216383.
Backbone
  Vector backbone: pLenti-sgRNA
  Backbone manufacturer: Eric Lander & David Sabatini labs (Addgene plasmid #71409)
  Backbone size w/o insert (bp): 9151
  Vector type: Lentiviral, CRISPR
  Selectable markers: Puromycin
Growth in bacteria
  Bacterial resistance: Ampicillin, 100 μg/mL
  Growth temperature: 37°C
  Growth strain: NEB Stable
  Copy number: Unknown
Gene/Insert
  Gene/Insert name: ANAPC1 (Guide Designation A1.3) (alt name: pKMKO series)
  gRNA/shRNA sequence: CACCgTTGCAGTGGTCTCGACCAAA
  Species: H. sapiens (human)
  Promoter: U6
  Cloning method: Restriction Enzyme; 5′ cloning site BsmBI (destroyed during cloning); 3′ cloning site BsmBI (destroyed during cloning)
  Sequencing primers: 5′ hU6-F (5'-GAGGGCCTATTTCCCATGATT-3'); 3′ EF1a-R (5'-CACGGCGACTACTGCACTTA-3')
Terms and licenses: Academic/Nonprofit Terms; Industry Terms: Not Available to Industry
Depositor comments: Please note that gRNA target sequence listed is not strictly the 20nt spacer sequence, but also contains the 5' BsmBI overhang. For more information about knockout human cell lines generated using this plasmid, please see http://cellcycleknockouts.wi.mit.edu/ .
How to cite: ANAPC1 A1.3 gRNA was a gift from Iain Cheeseman (Addgene plasmid # 90528 ; http://n2t.net/addgene:90528 ; RRID:Addgene_90528)
